Addgene plasmid #50000: pBS-Int
Purpose: Expresses the integrase on a suicide plasmid
Depositing lab: Brian Robertson & Peter Sander. Depositing organization: University of Zurich. Publication: Instability and site-specific excision of integration-proficient mycobacteriophage L5 plasmids: development of stably maintained integrative vectors. Springer B, Sander P, Sedlacek L, Ellrott K, Bottger EC. Int J Med Microbiol. 2001 Mar;290(8):669-75. 10.1016/S1438-4221(01)80004-7 PubMed 11310445.
Backbone
  Vector backbone: pBluescript
  Backbone manufacturer: Stratagene
  Backbone size w/o insert (bp): 3000
  Total vector size (bp): 4850
  Vector type: Bacterial Expression
Growth in bacteria
  Bacterial resistance: Ampicillin, 100 μg/mL
  Growth temperature: 37°C
  Growth strain: DH5alpha
  Copy number: High Copy
Gene/Insert
  Gene/Insert name: Integrase from pMV361 (alt name: int)
  Species: Mycobcterium
  Insert size (bp): 1850
  Promoter: own
  Cloning method: Restriction Enzyme; 5′ cloning site NdeI (not destroyed); 3′ cloning site EcoRI (not destroyed)
  Sequencing primers: 5′ M13/T7/T3
Resource information
  A portion of this plasmid was derived from a plasmid made by: This plasmid was constructed in the laboratory of Professor Erik C. Bottger and Dr. Peter Sander, who have kindly agreed that we submit this plasmid to Addgene on their behalf.
Terms and licenses: Academic/Nonprofit Terms; Industry Terms: Not Available to Industry
How to cite: pBS-Int was a gift from Brian Robertson & Peter Sander (Addgene plasmid # 50000 ; http://n2t.net/addgene:50000 ; RRID:Addgene_50000)
