[The description below was written by a language model from this plasmid's Addgene catalogue record.]
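Description:
pBS-Int is a pBluescript-based bacterial plasmid of about 4.85 kb that carries the integrase gene (int) taken from the mycobacterial integrative vector pMV361. The roughly 1.85 kb insert was placed into the approximately 3 kb backbone by restriction cloning between NdeI and EcoRI sites, both of which remain intact, and the integrase is expressed from its own native promoter rather than from a vector-supplied one. In E. coli the plasmid is maintained at high copy number and selected with ampicillin, as is standard for pBluescript. No feature table accompanies the record, so the exact boundaries of the insert and any additional sequence flanking the int coding region are not stated.

The construct is described as a suicide plasmid. The record lists no mycobacterial origin of replication, so the plasmid should not persist in mycobacteria and would supply integrase only transiently after introduction. The associated publication title concerns the instability and site-specific excision of integration-proficient mycobacteriophage L5 plasmids and the development of stably maintained integrative vectors. This points to a two-plasmid strategy. Integrase provided in trans from pBS-Int would catalyse site-specific recombination of a separate plasmid carrying a phage attachment site into the mycobacterial chromosome. Once pBS-Int is lost, no integrase remains to promote excision, and the integrated DNA should be retained stably. The record gives the insert species as Mycobacterium, although the title links the integration system to the L5 phage.
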