>Addgene plasmid #50000 | pBS-Int | addgene partial sequence | sequence record 80354 | M13_pUC_fwd
CCGCGGTGGCGGCCGCTCTAGAACTAGTGGATCCCCCGGGCTGCAGGAATTCTGCAGCTGGATCCGCAAT
TGTCTTGGCCATTGCGAAGTGATTCCTCCGGATCGGGGATGAAACGGGGGTCACCGGGTGACGGCAACCC
CGCTACTTACGCTGGCCGGGCGCAGTGCCCGCGACGGACGGCTCAAGTTGTCCTCGCTGCCACTCGCTGC
GACGACGGGCCTGGCCTCACCGTCCCGACCTAGCACTCACCGGTCGCGAGTGCCAACGTTATTCTTAGCA
CTCGCCTATGCCGAGTGCAAGAAGCCCCGCACCGGGTCATGCCCCTCGTTCGACCTTGTCCTCGGCCCTC
CGATCCGGGTGAGTATGTTCGGCCCATGACCGCCAACGACAACAAGACCCGTAAATGGTCGGCCGCAGAC
GTCCCCGATCAAAGCGGGCGCGTTGTGGTCACCGTCTAGATTTCTGGCGGGAACGGCAATGCTCCTGGCG
GCGGCGGGGCTGGTGCCCAGGTCTCCGCACAGAGCGGCGGTGCTGGCGCTCGCGGCCAGGCGTGGTTCTT
CGCGTACTGACAAGAAACCCCCCTCTTTAGGACTCAGTGTCCTTGGGAGGGGGGCTTTTTGCGTTTCAGG
AGGTCTTGGCCAGCTTGGACATCGCCTCAGCGATAGCCTCGTCGCGGGCCTCAGACGCCATCTGGTACTT
CATCGCCATCCTAGGAGTCGTGTGACCGAGACGGGCCATCAGCTCCTTGGTCGTCGCACCTGCCTGAGCG
GCGAACGTAGCGCCGACAGCGCGGA
